>Addgene plasmid #144799 | TFORF3323 | addgene full sequence | sequence record 404403 | Addgene NGS Result
TTAATGTAGTCTTATGCAATACTCTTGTAGTCTTGCAACATGGTAACGATGAGTTAGCAACATGCCTTAC
AAGGAGAGAAAAAGCACCGTGCATGCCGATTGGTGGAAGTAAGGTGGTACGATCGTGCCTTATTAGGAAG
GCAACAGACGGGTCTGACATGGATTGGACGAACCACTGAATTGCCGCATTGCAGAGATATTGTATTTAAG
TGCCTAGCTCGATACATAAACGGGTCTCTCTGGTTAGACCAGATCTGAGCCTGGGAGCTCTCTGGCTAAC
TAGGGAACCCACTGCTTAAGCCTCAATAAAGCTTGCCTTGAGTGCTTCAAGTAGTGTGTGCCCGTCTGTT
GTGTGACTCTGGTAACTAGAGATCCCTCAGACCCTTTTAGTCAGTGTGGAAAATCTCTAGCAGTGGCGCC
CGAACAGGGACTTGAAAGCGAAAGGGAAACCAGAGGAGCTCTCTCGACGCAGGACTCGGCTTGCTGAAGC
GCGCACGGCAAGAGGCGAGGGGCGGCGACTGGTGAGTACGCCAAAAATTTTGACTAGCGGAGGCTAGAAG
GAGAGAGATGGGTGCGAGAGCGTCAGTATTAAGCGGGGGAGAATTAGATCGCGATGGGAAAAAATTCGGT
TAAGGCCAGGGGGAAAGAAAAAATATAAATTAAAACATATAGTATGGGCAAGCAGGGAGCTAGAACGATT
CGCAGTTAATCCTGGCCTGTTAGAAACATCAGAAGGCTGTAGACAAATACTGGGACAGCTACAACCATCC
CTTCAGACAGGATCAGAAGAACTTAGATCATTATATAATACAGTAGCAACCCTCTATTGTGTGCATCAAA
GGATAGAGATAAAAGACACCAAGGAAGCTTTAGACAAGATAGAGGAAGAGCAAAACAAAAGTAAGACCAC
CGCACAGCAAGCGGCCGCTGATCTTCAGACCTGGAGGAGGAGATATGAGGGACAATTGGAGAAGTGAATT
ATATAAATATAAAGTAGTAAAAATTGAACCATTAGGAGTAGCACCCACCAAGGCAAAGAGAAGAGTGGTG
CAGAGAGAAAAAAGAGCAGTGGGAATAGGAGCTTTGTTCCTTGGGTTCTTGGGAGCAGCAGGAAGCACTA
TGGGCGCAGCGTCAATGACGCTGACGGTACAGGCCAGACAATTATTGTCTGGTATAGTGCAGCAGCAGAA
CAATTTGCTGAGGGCTATTGAGGCGCAACAGCATCTGTTGCAACTCACAGTCTGGGGCATCAAGCAGCTC
CAGGCAAGAATCCTGGCTGTGGAAAGATACCTAAAGGATCAACAGCTCCTGGGGATTTGGGGTTGCTCTG
GAAAACTCATTTGCACCACTGCTGTGCCTTGGAATGCTAGTTGGAGTAATAAATCTCTGGAACAGATTTG
GAATCACACGACCTGGATGGAGTGGGACAGAGAAATTAACAATTACACAAGCTTAATACACTCCTTAATT
GAAGAATCGCAAAACCAGCAAGAAAAGAATGAACAAGAATTATTGGAATTAGATAAATGGGCAAGTTTGT
GGAATTGGTTTAACATAACAAATTGGCTGTGGTATATAAAATTATTCATAATGATAGTAGGAGGCTTGGT
AGGTTTAAGAATAGTTTTTGCTGTACTTTCTATAGTGAATAGAGTTAGGCAGGGATATTCACCATTATCG
TTTCAGACCCACCTCCCAACCCCGAGGGGACCCATGCATTGCATCTCAATTAGTCAGCAACCAGGTGTGG
AAAGTCCCCAGGCTCCCCAGCAGGCAGAAGTATGCAAAGCATGCGTCTCAATTAGTCAGCAACCATAGTC
CCGCCCCTAACTCCGCCCATCCCGCCCCTAACTCCGCCCAGTTCCGCCCATTCTCCGCCCCATGGCTGAC
TAATTTTTTTTATTTATGCAGAGGCCGAGGCCGCCTCGGCCTCTGAGCTATTCCAGAAGTAGTGAGGAGG
CTTTTTTGGAGGCCTAGGCTTTTGCAAAAAGCTTTCTAGAGGTACCACCGGAGCTTACCATGACCGAGTA
CAAGCCCACGGTGCGCCTCGCCACCCGCGACGACGTCCCCAGGGCCGTACGCACCCTCGCCGCCGCGTTC
GCCGACTACCCCGCCACGCGCCACACCGTCGATCCGGACCGCCACATCGAGCGGGTCACCGAGCTGCAAG
AACTCTTCCTCACGCGCGTCGGGCTCGACATCGGCAAGGTGTGGGTCGCGGACGACGGCGCCGCCGTGGC
GGTCTGGACCACGCCGGAGAGCGTCGAAGCGGGGGCGGTGTTCGCCGAGATCGGCCCGCGCATGGCCGAG
TTGAGCGGTTCCCGGCTGGCCGCGCAGCAACAGATGGAAGGCCTCCTGGCGCCGCACCGGCCCAAGGAGC
CCGCGTGGTTCCTGGCCACCGTCGGCGTCTCGCCCGACCACCAGGGCAAGGGTCTGGGCAGCGCCGTCGT
GCTCCCCGGAGTGGAGGCGGCCGAGCGCGCCGGGGTGCCCGCCTTCCTGGAGACCTCCGCGCCCCGCAAC
CTCCCCTTCTACGAGCGGCTCGGCTTCACCGTCACCGCCGACGTCGAGGTGCCCGAAGGACCGCGCACCT
GGTGCATGACCCGCAAGCCCGGTGCCAGTTAACGAATTCTAGATCTTGAGACAAATGGCAGTATTCATCC
ACAATTTTAAAAGAAAAGGGGGGATTGGGGGGTACAGTGCAGGGGAAAGAATAGTAGACATAATAGCAAC
AGACATACAAACTAAAGAATTACAAAAACAAATTACAAAAATTCAAAATTTTCGGGTTTATTACAGGGAC
AGCAGAGATCCACTTTGGCGCCGGCTCGAGGCCTGCAGGTGCAAAGATGGATAAAGTTTTAAACAGAGAG
GAATCTTTGCAGCTAATGGACCTTCTAGGTCTTGAAAGGAGTGGGAATTGGCTCCGGTGCCCGTCAGTGG
GCAGAGCGCACATCGCCCACAGTCCCCGAGAAGTTGGGGGGAGGGGTCGGCAATTGAACCGGTGCCTAGA
GAAGGTGGCGCGGGGTAAACTGGGAAAGTGATGTCGTGTACTGGCTCCGCCTTTTTCCCGAGGGTGGGGG
AGAACCGTATATAAGTGCAGTAGTCGCCGTGAACGTTCTTTTTCGCAACGGGTTTGCCGCCAGAACACAG
GTAAGTGCCGTGTGTGGTTCCCGCGGGCCTGGCCTCTTTACGGGTTATGGCCCTTGCGTGCCTTGAATTA
CTTCCACCTGGCTGCAGTACGTGATTCTTGATCCCGAGCTTCGGGTTGGAAGTGGGTGGGAGAGTTCGAG
GCCTTGCGCTTAAGGAGCCCCTTCGCCTCGTGCTTGAGTTGAGGCCTGGCCTGGGCGCTGGGGCCGCCGC
GTGCGAATCTGGTGGCACCTTCGCGCCTGTCTCGCTGCTTTCGATAAGTCTCTAGCCATTTAAAATTTTT
GATGACCTGCTGCGACGCTTTTTTTCTGGCAAGATAGTCTTGTAAATGCGGGCCAAGATCTGCACACTGG
TATTTCGGTTTTTGGGGCCGCGGGCGGCGACGGGGCCCGTGCGTCCCAGCGCACATGTTCGGCGAGGCGG
GGCCTGCGAGCGCGGCCACCGAGAATCGGACGGGGGTAGTCTCAAGCTGGCCGGCCTGCTCTGGTGCCTG
GCCTCGCGCCGCCGTGTATCGCCCCGCCCTGGGCGGCAAGGCTGGCCCGGTCGGCACCAGTTGCGTGAGC
GGAAAGATGGCCGCTTCCCGGCCCTGCTGCAGGGAGCTCAAAATGGAGGACGCGGCGCTCGGGAGAGCGG
GCGGGTGAGTCACCCACACAAAGGAAAAGGGCCTTTCCGTCCTCAGCCGTCGCTTCATGTGACTCCACGG
AGTACCGGGCGCCGTCCAGGCACCTCGATTAGTTCTCGAGCTTTTGGAGTACGTCGTCTTTAGGTTGGGG
GGAGGGGTTTTATGCGATGGAGTTTCCCCACACTGAGTGGGTGGAGACTGAAGTTAGGCCAGCTTGGCAC
TTGATGTAATTCTCCTTGGAATTTGCCCTTTTTGAGTTTGGATCTTGGTTCATTCTCAAGCCTCAGACAG
TGGTTCAAAGTTTTTTTCTTCCATTTCAGGTGTCGTGAGGCTAGCATCGATTGATCAACAAGTTTGTACA
AAAAAGTTGGCATGGGACCATTGCAATTTAGAGATGTGGCCATAGAATTCTCTCTGGAGGAGTGGCATTG
CCTGGACACTGCACAGCGGAATTTATATAGGAATGTGATGTTAGAGAACTACAGTAACCTGGTCTTCCTT
GGTATTACTGTTTCTAAGCCAGACCTGATCACCTGTCTGGAGCAAGGAAGAAAACCTTTGACCATGAAGA
GAAATGAGATGATAGCCAAACCCTCAGTGAGCTTCCTTCAAGTTCACAGTGAGAGCCAAAGTCCTCTTCA
TGACATATACCCAACTTTCTTGTACAAAGTGGTTGATATCGGTAAGCCTATCCCTAACCCTCTCCTCGGT
CTCGATTCTACGTAGTAATGAACTAGTCCGTAACTTGAAAGTATTTCGATTTCTTGGCTTTATATATCTT
GTGGAAAGGACGATATCGTATGCAGTGATGCCATGTCACGCGTTAAGTCGACAATCAACCTCTGGATTAC
AAAATTTGTGAAAGATTGACTGGTATTCTTAACTATGTTGCTCCTTTTACGCTATGTGGATACGCTGCTT
TAATGCCTTTGTATCATGCTATTGCTTCCCGTATGGCTTTCATTTTCTCCTCCTTGTATAAATCCTGGTT
GCTGTCTCTTTATGAGGAGTTGTGGCCCGTTGTCAGGCAACGTGGCGTGGTGTGCACTGTGTTTGCTGAC
GCAACCCCCACTGGTTGGGGCATTGCCACCACCTGTCAGCTCCTTTCCGGGACTTTCGCTTTCCCCCTCC
CTATTGCCACGGCGGAACTCATCGCCGCCTGCCTTGCCCGCTGCTGGACAGGGGCTCGGCTGTTGGGCAC
TGACAATTCCGTGGTGTTGTCGGGGAAATCATCGTCCTTTCCTTGGCTGCTCGCCTGTGTTGCCACCTGG
ATTCTGCGCGGGACGTCCTTCTGCTACGTCCCTTCGGCCCTCAATCCAGCGGACCTTCCTTCCCGCGGCC
TGCTGCCGGCTCTGCGGCCTCTTCCGCGTCTTCGCCTTCGCCCTCAGACGAGTCGGATCTCCCTTTGGGC
CGCCTCCCCGCGTCGACTTTAAGACCAATGACTTACAAGGCAGCTGTAGATCTTAGCCACTTTTTAAAAG
AAAAGGGGGGACTGGAAGGGCTAATTCACTCCCAACGAAGACAAGATCTGCTTTTTGCTTGTACTGGGTC
TCTCTGGTTAGACCAGATCTGAGCCTGGGAGCTCTCTGGCTAACTAGGGAACCCACTGCTTAAGCCTCAA
TAAAGCTTGCCTTGAGTGCTTCAAGTAGTGTGTGCCCGTCTGTTGTGTGACTCTGGTAACTAGAGATCCC
TCAGACCCTTTTAGTCAGTGTGGAAAATCTCTAGCAGTACGTATAGTAGTTCATGTCATCTTATTATTCA
GTATTTATAACTTGCAAAGAAATGAATATCAGAGAGTGAGAGGAACTTGTTTATTGCAGCTTATAATGGT
TACAAATAAAGCAATAGCATCACAAATTTCACAAATAAAGCATTTTTTTCACTGCATTCTAGTTGTGGTT
TGTCCAAACTCATCAATGTATCTTATCATGTCTGGCTCTAGCTATCCCGCCCCTAACTCCGCCCATCCCG
CCCCTAACTCCGCCCAGTTCCGCCCATTCTCCGCCCCATGGCTGACTAATTTTTTTTATTTATGCAGAGG
CCGAGGCCGCCTCGGCCTCTGAGCTATTCCAGAAGTAGTGAGGAGGCTTTTTTGGAGGCCTAGGGACGTA
CCCAATTCGCCCTATAGTGAGTCGTATTACGCGCGCTCACTGGCCGTCGTTTTACAACGTCGTGACTGGG
AAAACCCTGGCGTTACCCAACTTAATCGCCTTGCAGCACATCCCCCTTTCGCCAGCTGGCGTAATAGCGA
AGAGGCCCGCACCGATCGCCCTTCCCAACAGTTGCGCAGCCTGAATGGCGAATGGG
[124 nt withheld, positions 6077-6200]
C
[91 nt withheld, positions 6202-6292]
A
[49 nt withheld, positions 6294-6342]
CCTTTGACGTTGGAGTCCACGTTCTTT
[37 nt withheld, positions 6370-6406]
ACCCTATCTCGGTCTATTCTTTTGATTTATAAGGGATTTTGCCGATTTCGGCCTATTGGTTAAAAAATGA
GCTGATTTAACAAAAATTTAACGCGAATTTTAACAAAATATTAACGCTTACAATTTAGGTGGCACTTTTC
GGGGAAATGTGCGCGGAACCCCTATTTGTTTATTTTTCTAAATACATTCAAATATGTATCCGCTCATGAG
ACAATAACCCTGATAAATGCTTCAATAATATTGAAAAAGGAAGAGTATGAGTATTCAACATTTCCGTGTC
GCCCTTATTCCCTTTTTTGCGGCATTTTGCCTTCCTGTTTTTGCTCACCCAGAAACGCTGGTGAAAGTAA
AAGATGCTGAAGATCAGTTGGGTGCACGAGTGGGTTACATCGAACTGGATCTCAACAGCGGTAAGATCCT
TGAGAGTTTTCGCCCCGAAGAACGTTTTCCAATGATGAGCACTTTTAAAGTTCTGCTATGTGGCGCGGTA
TTATCCCGTATTGACGCCGGGCAAGAGCAACTCGGTCGCCGCATACACTATTCTCAGAATGACTTGGTTG
AGTACTCACCAGTCACAGAAAAGCATCTTACGGATGGCATGACAGTAAGAGAATTATGCAGTGCTGCCAT
AACCATGAGTGATAACACTGCGGCCAACTTACTTCTGACAACGATCGGAGGACCGAAGGAGCTAACCGCT
TTTTTGCACAACATGGGGGATCATGTAACTCGCCTTGATCGTTGGGAACCGGAGCTGAATGAAGCCATAC
CAAACGACGAGCGTGACACCACGATGCCTGTAGCAATGGCAACAACGTTGCGCAAACTATTAACTGGCGA
ACTACTTACTCTAGCTTCCCGGCAACAATTAATAGACTGGATGGAGGCGGATAAAGTTGCAGGACCACTT
CTGCGCTCGGCCCTTCCGGCTGGCTGGTTTATTGCTGATAAATCTGGAGCCGGTGAGCGTGGGTCTCGCG
GTATCATTGCAGCACTGGGGCCAGATGGTAAGCCCTCCCGTATCGTAGTTATCTACACGACGGGGAGTCA
GGCAACTATGGATGAACGAAATAGACAGATCGCTGAGATAGGTGCCTCACTGATTAAGCATTGGTAACTG
TCAGACCAAGTTTACTCATATATACTTTAGATTGATTTAAAACTTCATTTTTAATTTAAAAGGATCTAGG
TGAAGATCCTTTTTGATAATCTCATGACCAAAATCCCTTAACGTGAGTTTTCGTTCCACTGAGCGTCAGA
CCCCGTAGAAAAGATCAAAGGATCTTCTTGAGATCCTTTTTTTCTGCGCGTAATCTGCTGCTTGCAAACA
AAAAAACCACCGCTACCAGCGGTGGTTTGTTTGCCGGATCAAGAGCTACCAACTCTTTTTCCGAAGGTAA
CTGGCTTCAGCAGAGCGCAGATACCAAATACTGTTCTTCTAGTGTAGCCGTAGTTAGGCCACCACTTCAA
GAACTCTGTAGCACCGCCTACATACCTCGCTCTGCTAATCCTGTTACCAGTGGCTGCTGCCAGTGGCGAT
AAGTCGTGTCTTACCGGGTTGGACTCAAGACGATAGTTACCGGATAAGGCGCAGCGGTCGGGCTGAACGG
GGGGTTCGTGCACACAGCCCAGCTTGGAGCGAACGACCTACACCGAACTGAGATACCTACAGCGTGAGCT
ATGAGAAAGCGCCACGCTTCCCGAAGGGAGAAAGGCGGACAGGTATCCGGTAAGCGGCAGGGTCGGAACA
GGAGAGCGCACGAGGGAGCTTCCAGGGGGAAACGCCTGGTATCTTTATAGTCCTGTCGGGTTTCGCCACC
TCTGACTTGAGCGTCGATTTTTGTGATGCTCGTCAGGGGGGCGGAGCCTATGGAAAAACGCCAGCAACGC
GGCCTTTTTACGGTTCCTGGCCTTTTGCTGGCCTTTTGCTCACATGTTCTTTCCTGCGTTATCCCCTGAT
TCTGTGGATAACCGTATTACCGCCTTTGAGTGAGCTGATACCGCTCGCCGCAGCCGAACGACCGAGCGCA
GCGAGTCAGTGAGCGAGGAAGCGGAAGAGCGCCCAATACGCAAACCGCCTCTCCCCGCGCGTTGGCCGAT
TCATTAATGCAGCTGGCACGACAGGTTTCCCGACTGGAAAGCGGGCAGTGAGCGCAACGCAATTAATGTG
AGTTAGCTCACTCATTAGGCACCCCAGGCTTTACACTTTATGCTTCCGGCTCGTATGTTGTGTGGAATTG
TGAGCGGATAACAATTTCACACAGGAAACAGCTATGACCATGATTACGCCAAGCGCGCAATTAACCCTCA
CTAAAGGGAACAAAAGCTGGAGCTGCAAGC
Features (pLannotate 1.2.2; 34 found; start..end, strand, type, name):
      5..231     +  promoter       RSV promoter: Rous sarcoma virus enhancer/promoter
    232..412     +  LTR            5' LTR (truncated): truncated 5' long terminal repeat (LTR) from HIV-1
    459..584     +  misc_feature   HIV-1 Ψ: packaging signal of human immunodeficiency virus type 1
    568..931     +  CDS            HIV-1 gag (fragment): gag protein from human immunodeficiency virus 1; gag
   1077..1310    +  misc_feature   RRE: The Rev response element (RRE) of HIV-1 allows for Rev-dependent mRNA export from the nucleus to the cytoplasm.
   1687..1713    +  CDS            Rev (fragment): human immunodeficiency virus 1 (HIV-1) Rev protein; rev; enhances nuclear export of unspliced and incompletely spliced viral mRNAs
   1720..1743    +  promoter       SV40 promoter (fragment): SV40 early promoter
   1744..1815    +  promoter       SV40 promoter (fragment): SV40 enhancer and early promoter
   1839..1974    +  rep_origin     SV40 ori: SV40 origin of replication
   2020..2616    +  CDS            PuroR (fragment): puromycin N-acetyltransferase; pac from Streptomyces; confers resistance to puromycin
   2665..2782    +  misc_feature   cPPT/CTS: central polypurine tract and central termination sequence of HIV-1
   2847..2913    +  CDS            small t antigen (fragment): SV40 (simian virus 40) small t antigen
   2920..4098    +  promoter       EF-1α promoter: strong constitutive promoter for human elongation factor EF-1α
   4119..4136    +  protein_bind   attB1 (fragment): mutant version of attB; core recombination site for the Gateway® BP reaction BP Clonase™
   4142..4357    +  CDS            ZNF720 (fragment): ZN720_HUMAN - Experimental evidence at protein level: Swiss-Prot protein existence level 1. From Homo sapiens (Human).
   4419..4443    -  protein_bind   attB2: mutant version of attB; recombination site for the Gateway® BP reaction BP Clonase™
   4451..4492    +  CDS            V5 tag: epitope tag from simian virus 5
   4508..4561    +  promoter       U6 promoter (fragment): RNA polymerase III promoter for human U6 snRNA
   4603..5191    +  misc_feature   WPRE: woodchuck hepatitis virus posttranscriptional regulatory element
   5242..5261    +  misc_feature   cPPT/CTS (fragment): central polypurine tract and central termination sequence of HIV-1
   5263..5496    +  LTR            3' LTR (ΔU3): self-inactivating 3' long terminal repeat (LTR) from HIV-1
   5574..5695    +  polyA_signal   SV40 poly(A) signal: SV40 polyadenylation signal
   5735..5870    +  rep_origin     SV40 ori: SV40 origin of replication
   5891..5909    -  promoter       T7 promoter: promoter for bacteriophage T7 RNA polymerase
   5917..6072    +  CDS            lacZα (fragment): LacZα fragment of β-galactosidase; lacZ fragment
   6077..6505    +  rep_origin     f1 ori (sequence partly withheld): f1 bacteriophage origin of replication; arrow indicates direction of (+) strand synthesis
   6558..6662    +  promoter       AmpR promoter: bla
   6663..7523    +  CDS            AmpR: β-lactamase; bla; confers resistance to ampicillin, carbenicillin, and related antibiotics
   7694..8282    +  rep_origin     ori: high-copy-number ColE1/pMB1/pBR322/pUC origin of replication
   8465..8557    +  CDS            lacI (fragment): lac repressor; lacI; The lac repressor binds to the lac operator to inhibit transcription in E. coli. This inhibition can be relieved by adding lactose or isopropyl-β-D-thiogalactopyranoside (IPTG).
   8570..8591    +  protein_bind   CAP binding site: CAP binding activates transcription in the presence of cAMP. E. coli catabolite activator protein
   8606..8636    +  promoter       lac promoter: promoter for the E. coli lac operon
   8644..8660    +  protein_bind   lac operator: The lac repressor binds to the lac operator to inhibit transcription in E. coli. This inhibition can be relieved by adding lactose or isopropyl-β-D-thiogalactopyranoside (IPTG). lac repressor encoded by lacI
   8705..8723    +  promoter       T3 promoter: promoter for bacteriophage T3 RNA polymerase
