[The description below was written by a language model from this plasmid's Addgene catalogue record and pLannotate feature annotations shown in this document.]
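Description:
TFORF3323 is a third-generation, self-inactivating lentiviral expression plasmid built on the pLX_TRC317 backbone, carrying the human zinc-finger transcription factor ZNF626 as a short open reading frame of about 480 bp (the depositor cites a RefSeq transcript isoform). It belongs to a barcoded transcription factor ORF collection in which each construct carries a unique 24-bp barcode, so that the transcription factor a cell received can be identified by sequencing in pooled overexpression screens. In bacteria the plasmid is maintained through a high-copy ColE1/pUC-type origin with ampicillin resistance. An f1 origin and remnants of a lac/T7/T3 cloning region are also present. The depositor warns that the plasmid can recombine, as is common for LTR-containing vectors.

The viral portion begins with an RSV promoter driving a truncated HIV-1 5' LTR, followed by the Ψ packaging signal, a gag fragment and the RRE, and it ends with a ΔU3 3' LTR and an SV40 polyadenylation signal. Inside this unit, an SV40 early promoter drives puromycin N-acetyltransferase for selecting transduced mammalian cells. A cPPT/CTS element follows, and then the EF-1α promoter drives the ORF. The insert was introduced by Gateway cloning and sits between attB1 and attB2 sites, with a C-terminal V5 epitope tag for detection and a downstream WPRE to enhance transcript expression. The automated annotation labels part of the insert as a ZNF720 fragment, which most likely reflects similarity among zinc-finger family members rather than a different insert. The barcode itself is not annotated in the feature table, so its position is not stated. The annotated sequence length of 8,746 nt agrees with the stated backbone and insert sizes.
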