Addgene plasmid #144799: TFORF3323
Purpose: Lentiviral vector for overexpressing transcription factor ORFs with unique 24-bp barcodes. Barcodes facilitate identification of transcription factors in pooled screens.
Depositing lab: Feng Zhang. Depositing organization: Broad Institute. Publication: A transcription factor atlas of directed differentiation. Joung J, Ma S, Tay T, Geiger-Schuller KR, Kirchgatterer PC, Verdine VK, Guo B, Arias-Garcia MA, Allen WE, Singh A, Kuksenko O, Abudayyeh OO, Gootenberg JS, Fu Z, Macrae RK, Buenrostro JD, Regev A, Zhang F. Cell. 2023 Jan 5;186(1):209-229.e26. doi: 10.1016/j.cell.2022.11.026. PubMed 36608654.
Backbone
  Vector backbone: pLX_TRC317
  Backbone manufacturer: Broad Institute Genetic Perturbation Platform
  Backbone size w/o insert (bp): 8264
  Vector type: Mammalian Expression, Lentiviral
  Selectable markers: Puromycin
Growth in bacteria
  Bacterial resistance: Ampicillin, 100 μg/mL
  Growth temperature: 37°C
  Growth strain: NEB Stable
  Copy number: High Copy
Gene/Insert
  Gene/Insert name: ZNF626
  Species: H. sapiens (human)
  Insert size (bp): 482
  Entrez Gene: ZNF626 (a.k.a. MGC104224)
  Promoter: EF1a
  Tag / fusion protein: V5 (C terminal on insert)
  Cloning method: Gateway Cloning
  Sequencing primers: 5′ GGGTGGAGACTGAAGTTAGGCCAG; 3′ CACATAGCGTAAAAGGAGCAACATAG
Resource information
  A portion of this plasmid was derived from a plasmid made by: Broad Institute Genetic Perturbation Platform
Terms and licenses: Academic/Nonprofit Terms; Industry Terms: Not Available to Industry
Depositor comments: NM_145297.3 Please test multiple small colonies in case of plasmid recombination. To make this collection available in a timely manner, a portion of this collection was not fully sequenced by Addgene. If an Addgene verified full plasmid sequence is not available, please contact us prior to placing an order to request the full sequence.
How to cite: TFORF3323 was a gift from Feng Zhang (Addgene plasmid # 144799 ; http://n2t.net/addgene:144799 ; RRID:Addgene_144799)
