>Addgene plasmid #144799 | TFORF3323 | depositor partial sequence | sequence record 286512 | Insert
ATCGATTGATCAACAAGTTTGTACAAAAAAGTTGGCATGGGACCATTGCAATTTAGAGATGTGGCCATAG
AATTCTCTCTGGAGGAGTGGCATTGCCTGGACACTGCACAGCGGAATTTATATAGGAATGTGATGTTAGA
GAACTACAGTAACCTGGTCTTCCTTGGTATTACTGTTTCTAAGCCAGACCTGATCACCTGTCTGGAGCAA
GGAAGAAAACCTTTGACCATGAAGAGAAATGAGATGATAGCCAAACCCTCAGTGAGCTTCCTTCAAGTTC
ACAGTGAGAGCCAAAGTCCTCTTCATGACATATACCCAACTTTCTTGTACAAAGTGGTTGATATCGGTAA
GCCTATCCCTAACCCTCTCCTCGGTCTCGATTCTACGTAGTAATGAACTAGTCCGTAACTTGAAAGTATT
TCGATTTCTTGGCTTTATATATCTTGTGGAAAGGACGATATCGTATGCAGTGATGCCATGTC
