>Addgene plasmid #144799 | TFORF3323 | depositor partial sequence | sequence record 286513 | Barcode
TATCGTATGCAGTGATGCCATGTC
